>Addgene plasmid #237578 | pMIHP-12490 HAT.OLLAS.S | addgene full sequence | sequence record 477176 | Addgene NGS Result
TTTTCCCAGTCACGACGTTGTAAAACGACGGCGCAAGGAATGGTGCATGCAAGGAGATGGCGCCCAACAG
TCCCCCGGCCACGGGGCCTGCCACCATACCCACGCCGAAACAAGCGCTCATGAGCCCGAAGTGGCGAGCC
CGATCTTCCCCATCGGTGATGTCGGCGATATAGGCGCCAGCAACCGCACCTGTGGCGCCGGTGATGCCGG
CCACGATGCGTCCGGCGTAGAGGCGATTAGTCCAATTTGTTAAAGACAGGATATCAGTGGTCCAGGCTCT
AGTTTTGACTCAACAATATCACCAGCTGAAGCCTATAGAGTACGAGCCATAGATAAAATAAAAGATTTTA
TTTAGTCTCCAGAAAAAGGGGGGAATGAAAGACCCCACCTGTAGGTTTGGCAAGCTAGCTTAAGTAACGC
CATTTTGCAAGGCATGGAAAATACATAACTGAGAATAGAGAAGTTCAGATCAAGGTTAGGAACAGAGAGA
CAGCAGAATATGGGCCAAACAGGATATCTGTGGTAAGCAGTTCCTGCCCCGGCTCAGGGCCAAGAACAGA
TGGTCCCCAGATGCGGTCCCGCCCTCAGCAGTTTCTAGAGAACCATCAGATGTTTCCAGGGTGCCCCAAG
GACCTGAAATGACCCTGTGCCTTATTTGAACTAACCAATCAGTTCGCTTCTCGCTTCTGTTCGCGCGCTT
CTGCTCCCCGAGCTCAATAAAAGAGCCCACAACCCCTCACTCGGCGCGCCAGTCCTCCGATAGACTGCGT
CGCCCGGGTACCCGTATTCCCAATAAAGCCTCTTGCTGTTTGCATCCGAATCGTGGACTCGCTGATCCTT
GGGAGGGTCTCCTCAGATTGATTGACTGCCCACCTCGGGGGTCTTTCATTTGGAGGTTCCACCGAGATTT
GGAGACCCCTGCCCAGGGACCACCGACCCCCCCGCCGGGAGGTAAGCTGGCCAGCGGTCGTTTCGTGTCT
GTCTCTGTCTTTGTGCGTGTTTGTGCCGGCATCTAATGTTTGCGCCTGCGTCTGTACTAGTTAGCTAACT
AGCTCTGTATCTGGCGGACCCGTGGTGGAACTGACGAGTTCTGAACACCCGGCCGCAACCCTGGGAGACG
TCCCAGGGACTTTGGGGGCCGTTTTTGTGGCCCGACCTGAGGAAGGGAGTCGATGTGGAATCCGACCCCG
TCAGGATATGTGGTTCTGGTAGGAGACGAGAACCTAAAACAGTTCCCGCCTCCGTCTGAATTTTTGCTTT
CGGTTTGGAACCGAAGCCGCGCGTCTTGTCTGCTGCAGCGCTGCAGCATCGTTCTGTGTTGTCTCTGTCT
GACTGTGTTTCTGTATTTGTCTGAAAATTAGGGCCAGACTGTTACCACTCCCTTAAGTTTGACCTTAGGT
CACTGGAAAGATGTCGAGCGGATCGCTCACAACCAGTCGGTAGATGTCAAGAAGAGACGTTGGGTTACCT
TCTGCTCTGCAGAATGGCCAACCTTTAACGTCGGATGGCCGCGAGACGGCACCTTTAACCGAGACCTCAT
CACCCAGGTTAAGATCAAGGTCTTTTCACCTGGCCCGCATGGACACCCAGACCAGGTCCCCTACATCGTG
ACCTGGGAAGCCTTGGCTTTTGACCCCCCTCCCTGGGTCAAGCCCTTTGTACACCCTAAGCCTCCGCCTC
CTCTTCCTCCATCCGCCCCGTCTCTCCCCCTTGAACCTCCTCGTTCGACCCCGCCTCGATCCTCCCTTTA
TCCAGCCCTCACTCCTTCTCTAGGCGCCGGAATTCCGAACAGTCTTCCGTAATAGAAGACACAAGGCTCG
AGCGGGATCAATTCCGCCCCCCCCCTAACGTTACTGGCCGAAGCCGCTTGGAATAAGGCCGGTGTGCGTT
TGTCTATATGTTATTTTCCACCATATTGCCGTCTTTTGGCAATGTGAGGGCCCGGAAACCTGGCCCTGTC
TTCTTGACGAGCATTCCTAGGGGTCTTTCCCCTCTCGCCAAAGGAATGCAAGGTCTGTTGAATGTCGTGA
AGGAAGCAGTTCCTCTGGAAGCTTCTTGAAGACAAACAACGTCTGTAGCGACCCTTTGCAGGCAGCGGAA
CCCCCCACCTGGCGACAGGTGCCTCTGCGGCCAAAAGCCACGTGTATAAGATACACCTGCAAAGGCGGCA
CAACCCCAGTGCCACGTTGTGAGTTGGATAGTTGTGGAAAGAGTCAAATGGCTCTCCTCAAGCGTATTCA
ACAAGGGGCTGAAGGATGCCCAGAAGGTACCCCATTGTATGGGATCTGATCTGGGGCCTCGGTGCACATG
CTTTACATGTGTTTAGTCGAGGTTAAAAAAACGTCTAGGCCCCCCGAACCACGGGGACGTGGTTTTCCTT
TGAAAAACACGATAATACCATGCCAGAGCCTTCTAAGTCTGCACCAGCCCCTAAGAAGGGATCTAAGAAA
GCCATCTCTAAGGCGCAGAAGAAGGATGGCAAGAAGCGCAAGCGCAGCCGCAAGGAGAGCTATTCGGTGT
ACGTGTACAAGGTGCTGAAGCAAGTGCACCCCGACACCGGCATCTCCTCCAAGGCCATGGGCATCATGAA
CTCGTTCGTGAACGACATCTTCGAGCGCATCGCGAGCGAGGCGTCCCGCCTGGCGCATTACAACAAGCGC
TCGACCATCACGTCCCGGGAGATCCAGACGGCCGTGCGCCTGCTGCTGCCCGGGGAGCTGGCCAAGCACG
CCGTGTCGGAGGGCACTAAGGCCGTCACCAAGTACACCAGCTCCAAGGACCCACCGGTCGCCACCGGATC
CACGGTCGCCACCATGGGCAAGGACCACCTGATCCACAACGTGCACAAGGAGTTCCACGCCCACGCCCAC
AACAAGGGAGGAGGCGGGGGAGGGAGCGGCTTCGCCAACGAGCTGGGCCCCAGGCTGATGGGCAAGTGCG
GAGGAGGCGGGGGAGGGAAGGAGACCGCCGCCGCCAAGTTCGAGAGGCAGCACATGGACAGCGGCATGCT
GATGGTGTAAGCGGCCGCGACTCTAGAGTCGACCTGCAGGCATGCAAGCTTCAGGTAGCCGGCTAACGTT
AACAACCGGTACCTCTAGAACTATAGCTAGCATGCGCAAATTTAAAGCGCTGATATCGATAAAATAAAAG
ATTTTATTTAGTCTCCAGAAAAAGGGGGGAATGAAAGACCCCACCTGTAGGTTTGGCAAGCTAGCTTAAG
TAACGCCATTTTGCAAGGCATGGAAAATACATAACTGAGAATAGAGAAGTTCAGATCAAGGTTAGGAACA
GAGAGACAGCAGAATATGGGCCAAACAGGATATCTGTGGTAAGCAGTTCCTGCCCCGGCTCAGGGCCAAG
AACAGATGGTCCCCAGATGCGGTCCCGCCCTCAGCAGTTTCTAGAGAACCATCAGATGTTTCCAGGGTGC
CCCAAGGACCTGAAATGACCCTGTGCCTTATTTGAACTAACCAATCAGTTCGCTTCTCGCTTCTGTTCGC
GCGCTTCTGCTCCCCGAGCTCAATAAAAGAGCCCACAACCCCTCACTCGGCGCGCCAGTCCTCCGATAGA
CTGCGTCGCCCGGGTACCCGTGTATCCAATAAACCCTCTTGCAGTTGCATCCGACTTGTGGTCTCGCTGT
TCCTTGGGAGGGTCTCCTCTGAGTGATTGACTACCCGTCAGCGGGGGTCTTTCATGGGTAACAGTTTCTT
GAAGTTGGAGAACAACATTCTGAGGGTAGGAGTCGAATATTAAGTAATCCTGACTCAATTAGCCACTGTT
TTGAATCCACATACTCCAATACTCCTGAAATAGTTCATTATGGACAGCGCAGAAAGAGCTGGGGAGAATT
GTGAAATTGTTATCCGCTCACAATTCCACACAACATACGAGCCGGAAGCATAAAGTGTAAAGCCTGGGGT
GCCTAATGAGTGAGCTAACTCACATTAATTGCGTTGCGCTCACTGCCCGCTTTCCAGTCGGGAAACCTGT
CGTGCCAGCTGCATTAATGAATCGGCCAACGCGCGGGGAGAGGCGGTTTGCGTATTGGGCGCTCTTCCGC
TTCCTCGCTCACTGACTCGCTGCGCTCGGTCGTTCGGCTGCGGCGAGCGGTATCAGCTCACTCAAAGGCG
GTAATACGGTTATCCACAGAATCAGGGGATAACGCAGGAAAGAACATGTGAGCAAAAGGCCAGCAAAAGG
CCAGGAACCGTAAAAAGGCCGCGTTGCTGGCGTTTTTCCATAGGCTCCGCCCCCCTGACGAGCATCACAA
AAATCGACGCTCAAGTCAGAGGTGGCGAAACCCGACAGGACTATAAAGATACCAGGCGTTTCCCCCTGGA
AGCTCCCTCGTGCGCTCTCCTGTTCCGACCCTGCCGCTTACCGGATACCTGTCCGCCTTTCTCCCTTCGG
GAAGCGTGGCGCTTTCTCATAGCTCACGCTGTAGGTATCTCAGTTCGGTGTAGGTCGTTCGCTCCAAGCT
GGGCTGTGTGCACGAACCCCCCGTTCAGCCCGACCGCTGCGCCTTATCCGGTAACTATCGTCTTGAGTCC
AACCCGGTAAGACACGACTTATCGCCACTGGCAGCAGCCACTGGTAACAGGATTAGCAGAGCGAGGTATG
TAGGCGGTGCTACAGAGTTCTTGAAGTGGTGGCCTAACTACGGCTACACTAGAAGAACAGTATTTGGTAT
CTGCGCTCTGCTGAAGCCAGTTACCTTCGGAAAAAGAGTTGGTAGCTCTTGATCCGGCAAACAAACCACC
GCTGGTAGCGGTGGTTTTTTTGTTTGCAAGCAGCAGATTACGCGCAGAAAAAAAGGATCTCAAGAAGATC
CTTTGATCTTTTCTACGGGGTCTGACGCTCAGTGGAACGAAAACTCACGTTAAGGGATTTTGGTCATGAG
ATTATCAAAAAGGATCTTCACCTAGATCCTTTTAAATTAAAAATGAAGTTTTAAATCAATCTAAAGTATA
TATGAGTAAACTTGGTCTGACAGTTACCAATGCTTAATCAGTGAGGCACCTATCTCAGCGATCTGTCTAT
TTCGTTCATCCATAGTTGCCTGACTCCCCGTCGTGTAGATAACTACGATACGGGAGGGCTTACCATCTGG
CCCCAGTGCTGCAATGATACCGCGAGACCCACGCTCACCGGCTCCAGATTTATCAGCAATAAACCAGCCA
GCCGGAAGGGCCGAGCGCAGAAGTGGTCCTGCAACTTTATCCGCCTCCATCCAGTCTATTAATTGTTGCC
GGGAAGCTAGAGTAAGTAGTTCGCCAGTTAATAGTTTGCGCAACGTTGTTGCCATTGCTACAGGCATCGT
GGTGTCACGCTCGTCGTTTGGTATGGCTTCATTCAGCTCCGGTTCCCAACGATCAAGGCGAGTTACATGA
TCCCCCATGTTGTGCAAAAAAGCGGTTAGCTCCTTCGGTCCTCCGATCGTTGTCAGAAGTAAGTTGGCCG
CAGTGTTATCACTCATGGTTATGGCAGCACTGCATAATTCTCTTACTGTCATGCCATCCGTAAGATGCTT
TTCTGTGACTGGTGAGTACTCAACCAAGTCATTCTGAGAATAGTGTATGCGGCGACCGAGTTGCTCTTGC
CCGGCGTCAATACGGGATAATACCGCGCCACATAGCAGAACTTTAAAAGTGCTCATCATTGGAAAACGTT
CTTCGGGGCGAAAACTCTCAAGGATCTTACCGCTGTTGAGATCCAGTTCGATGTAACCCACTCGTGCACC
CAACTGATCTTCAGCATCTTTTACTTTCACCAGCGTTTCTGGGTGAGCAAAAACAGGAAGGCAAAATGCC
GCAAAAAAGGGAATAAGGGCGACACGGAAATGTTGAATACTCATACTCTTCCTTTTTCAATATTATTGAA
GCATTTATCAGGGTTATTGTCTCATGAGCGGATACATATTTGAATGTATTTAGAAAAATAAACAAATAGG
GGTTCCGCGCACATTTCCCCGAAAAGTGCCACCTGACGTCTAAGAAACCATTATTATCATGACATTAACC
TATAAAAATAGGCGTATCACGAGGCCCTTTCGTCTCGCGCGTTTCGGTGATGACGGTGAAAACCTCTGAC
ACATGCAGCTCCCGGAGACGGTCACAGCTTGTCTGTAAGCGGATGCCGGGAGCAGACAAGCCCGTCAGGG
CGCGTCAGCGGGTGTTGGCGGGTGTCGGGGCTGGCTTAACTATGCGGCATCAGAGCAGATTGTACTGAGA
GTGCACCATATGCGGTGTGAAATACCGCACAGATGCGTAAGGAGAAAATACCGCATCAGGCGCCATTCGC
CATTCAGGCTGCGCAACTGTTGGGAAGGGCGATCGGTGCGGGCCTCTTCGCTATTACGCCAGCTGGCGAA
AGGGGGATGTGCTGCAAGGCGATTAAGTTGGGTAACGCCAGGG
Features (pLannotate 1.2.2; 19 found; start..end, strand, type, name):
     32..233     -  CDS            TcR (fragment): tetracycline efflux protein; tet; confers resistance to tetracycline
    234..332     +  CDS            env (fragment): murine leukemia virus gPr80 envelope polyprotein precursor; env; proteolytically cleaved into gp70SU and p15TM subunits
    374..890     +  LTR            5' LTR: 5' long terminal repeat from murine embryonic stem cell virus
    954..1295    +  misc_feature   MESV Ψ: packaging signal of murine embryonic stem cell virus
   1362..1778    +  CDS            gag (truncated): truncated Moloney murine leukemia virus (MMLV) gag gene lacking the start codon
   1837..2397    +  misc_feature   IRES: internal ribosome entry site (IRES) of the encephalomyocarditis virus (EMCV)
   2400..2777    +  CDS            H2bc3: H2B1B_MOUSE - Also known as Hist1h2bb Experimental evidence at protein level: Swiss-Prot protein existence level 1. Core component of nucleosome. Nucleosomes wrap and compact DNA into chromatin, limiting DNA accessibility to the cellular machineries which require DNA as a template. Histones thereby play a central role in transcription regulation, DNA repair, DNA replication and chromosomal stability. DNA accessibility is regulated via a complex set of post-translational modifications of histones, also called histone code, and nucleosome remodeling. From Mus musculus (Mouse).
   3031..3061    +  misc_feature   MCS (fragment): pUC18/19 multiple cloning site
   3181..3695    +  LTR            3' LTR: 3' long terminal repeat from murine embryonic stem cell virus
   3857..3873    -  protein_bind   lac operator: The lac repressor binds to the lac operator to inhibit transcription in E. coli. This inhibition can be relieved by adding lactose or isopropyl-β-D-thiogalactopyranoside (IPTG). lac repressor encoded by lacI
   3881..3911    -  promoter       lac promoter: promoter for the E. coli lac operon
   3926..3947    -  protein_bind   CAP binding site: CAP binding activates transcription in the presence of cAMP. E. coli catabolite activator protein
   3960..4052    -  CDS            lacI (fragment): lac repressor; lacI; The lac repressor binds to the lac operator to inhibit transcription in E. coli. This inhibition can be relieved by adding lactose or isopropyl-β-D-thiogalactopyranoside (IPTG).
   4235..4823    -  rep_origin     ori: high-copy-number ColE1/pMB1/pBR322/pUC origin of replication
   4994..5854    -  CDS            AmpR: β-lactamase; bla; confers resistance to ampicillin, carbenicillin, and related antibiotics
   5855..5959    -  promoter       AmpR promoter: bla
   6054..6089    +  CDS            rop (fragment): Rop protein, which maintains plasmids at low copy number; rop
   6191..6290    +  misc_feature   bom (fragment): basis of mobility region from pBR322
   6296..32      -  CDS            lacZα (fragment) (across the origin): LacZα fragment of β-galactosidase; lacZ fragment
