[The description below was written by a language model from this plasmid's Addgene catalogue record and pLannotate feature annotations shown in this document.]
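Description:
pMIHP-12490 HAT.OLLAS.S is an empty-backbone gammaretroviral transfer vector from the p.MIHP series, which the record describes as derived from p.MIGII by replacing the GFP reporter with histone-linked epitopes. The viral portion is framed by murine embryonic stem cell virus (MESV/MSCV-type) 5' and 3' LTRs. The 5' LTR drives transcription of the genomic RNA, and it is followed by the MESV Ψ packaging signal and a truncated, start-codon-less MMLV gag segment that improves encapsidation. Packaging functions (gag-pol and env) are not encoded and would have to be supplied in trans. For bacterial propagation the plasmid carries a ColE1/pUC-type origin and an ampicillin resistance gene with its bla promoter. The short TcR, lacZα, lacI, rop, bom and lac promoter/operator annotations are non-functional remnants of earlier cloning vectors.

The payload sits downstream of an EMCV IRES: a mouse histone H2B coding sequence (H2bc3). According to the catalogue fields it is associated with HAT, OLLAS and S epitope tags. These tags are not individually annotated in the feature table, but an unannotated stretch follows the H2B reading frame where they may lie. No gene of interest is present. In the MIG-style layout, a cDNA is normally placed between the gag region and the IRES, so that one LTR-driven transcript yields both the cloned protein and the tagged histone.

The record calls this a "Flow Code" plasmid, which suggests that the particular three-epitope combination acts as an antibody-detectable barcode marking transduced cells in flow cytometry, in place of a fluorescent protein. It also notes use "with mRNAs" without further explanation.
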