Addgene plasmid #237578: pMIHP-12490 HAT.OLLAS.S
Purpose: (Empty Backbone) HAT.OLLAS.S Flow Code Plasmid This plasmid is to be used with mRNAs.
Depositing lab: Adrian Liston. Depositing organization: Babraham Institute.
Backbone
  Vector backbone: p.MIHP — made from p.MIGII with the GFP element being replaced with the histone epitopes
  Vector type: Retroviral
  Tag / fusion protein: HAT; OLLAS; S
Growth in bacteria
  Bacterial resistance: Ampicillin, 100 μg/mL
  Growth temperature: 30°C
  Growth strain: NEB Stable
  Copy number: Unknown
Gene/Insert
  Gene/Insert name: None
Terms and licenses: Academic/Nonprofit Terms; Industry Terms: Not Available to Industry
How to cite: pMIHP-12490 HAT.OLLAS.S was a gift from Adrian Liston (Addgene plasmid # 237578 ; http://n2t.net/addgene:237578 ; RRID:Addgene_237578)
